>Addgene plasmid #79376 | pLEX_307_ms2_VPR | depositor full sequence | sequence record 148551 | pLEX_307_ms2_VPR
CTCGAGGCCTGCAGGTGCAAAGATGGATAAAGTTTTAAACAGAGAGGAATCTTTGCAGCTAATGGACCTT
CTAGGTCTTGAAAGGAGTGGGAATTGGCTCCGGTGCCCGTCAGTGGGCAGAGCGCACATCGCCCACAGTC
CCCGAGAAGTTGGGGGGAGGGGTCGGCAATTGAACCGGTGCCTAGAGAAGGTGGCGCGGGGTAAACTGGG
AAAGTGATGTCGTGTACTGGCTCCGCCTTTTTCCCGAGGGTGGGGGAGAACCGTATATAAGTGCAGTAGT
CGCCGTGAACGTTCTTTTTCGCAACGGGTTTGCCGCCAGAACACAGGTAAGTGCCGTGTGTGGTTCCCGC
GGGCCTGGCCTCTTTACGGGTTATGGCCCTTGCGTGCCTTGAATTACTTCCACCTGGCTGCAGTACGTGA
TTCTTGATCCCGAGCTTCGGGTTGGAAGTGGGTGGGAGAGTTCGAGGCCTTGCGCTTAAGGAGCCCCTTC
GCCTCGTGCTTGAGTTGAGGCCTGGCCTGGGCGCTGGGGCCGCCGCGTGCGAATCTGGTGGCACCTTCGC
GCCTGTCTCGCTGCTTTCGATAAGTCTCTAGCCATTTAAAATTTTTGATGACCTGCTGCGACGCTTTTTT
TCTGGCAAGATAGTCTTGTAAATGCGGGCCAAGATCTGCACACTGGTATTTCGGTTTTTGGGGCCGCGGG
CGGCGACGGGGCCCGTGCGTCCCAGCGCACATGTTCGGCGAGGCGGGGCCTGCGAGCGCGGCCACCGAGA
ATCGGACGGGGGTAGTCTCAAGCTGGCCGGCCTGCTCTGGTGCCTGGCCTCGCGCCGCCGTGTATCGCCC
CGCCCTGGGCGGCAAGGCTGGCCCGGTCGGCACCAGTTGCGTGAGCGGAAAGATGGCCGCTTCCCGGCCC
TGCTGCAGGGAGCTCAAAATGGAGGACGCGGCGCTCGGGAGAGCGGGCGGGTGAGTCACCCACACAAAGG
AAAAGGGCCTTTCCGTCCTCAGCCGTCGCTTCATGTGACTCCACGGAGTACCGGGCGCCGTCCAGGCACC
TCGATTAGTTCTCGAGCTTTTGGAGTACGTCGTCTTTAGGTTGGGGGGAGGGGTTTTATGCGATGGAGTT
TCCCCACACTGAGTGGGTGGAGACTGAAGTTAGGCCAGCTTGGCACTTGATGTAATTCTCCTTGGAATTT
GCCCTTTTTGAGTTTGGATCTTGGTTCATTCTCAAGCCTCAGACAGTGGTTCAAAGTTTTTTTCTTCCAT
TTCAGGTGTCGTGAGGCTAGCATCGATTGATCAACAAGTTTGTACAAAAAAGCAGGCTACAAAATGGGAC
CTAAGAAAAAGAGGAAGGTGGCGGCCGCTGACTACAAGGATGACGACGATAAATCTAGAATGGCTTCTAA
CTTTACTCAGTTCGTTCTCGTCGACAATGGCGGAACTGGCGACGTGACTGTCGCCCCAAGCAACTTCGCT
AACGGGATCGCTGAATGGATCAGCTCTAACTCGCGTTCACAGGCTTACAAAGTAACCTGTAGCGTTCGTC
AGAGCTCTGCGCAGAATCGCAAATACACCATCAAAGTCGAGGTGCCTAAAGGCGCCTGGCGTTCGTACTT
AAATATGGAACTAACCATTCCAATTTTCGCCACGAATTCCGACTGCGAGCTTATTGTTAAGGCAATGCAA
GGTCTCCTAAAAGATGGAAACCCGATTCCCTCAGCAATCGCAGCAAACTCCGGCATCTACGAGGCCAGCG
AGGCCAGCGGTTCCGGACGGGCTGACGCATTGGACGATTTTGATCTGGATATGCTGGGAAGTGACGCCCT
CGATGATTTTGACCTTGACATGCTTGGTTCGGATGCCCTTGATGACTTTGACCTCGACATGCTCGGCAGT
GACGCCCTTGATGATTTCGACCTGGACATGCTGATTAACTCTAGAAGTTCCGGATCTCCGAAAAAGAAAC
GCAAAGTTGGTAGCCAGTACCTGCCCGACACCGACGACCGGCACCGGATCGAGGAAAAGCGGAAGCGGAC
CTACGAGACATTCAAGAGCATCATGAAGAAGTCCCCCTTCAGCGGCCCCACCGACCCTAGACCTCCACCT
AGAAGAATCGCCGTGCCCAGCAGATCCAGCGCCAGCGTGCCAAAACCTGCCCCCCAGCCTTACCCCTTCA
CCAGCAGCCTGAGCACCATCAACTACGACGAGTTCCCTACCATGGTGTTCCCCAGCGGCCAGATCTCTCA
GGCCTCTGCTCTGGCTCCAGCCCCTCCTCAGGTGCTGCCTCAGGCTCCTGCTCCTGCACCAGCTCCAGCC
ATGGTGTCTGCACTGGCTCAGGCACCAGCACCCGTGCCTGTGCTGGCTCCTGGACCTCCACAGGCTGTGG
CTCCACCAGCCCCTAAACCTACACAGGCCGGCGAGGGCACACTGTCTGAAGCTCTGCTGCAGCTGCAGTT
CGACGACGAGGATCTGGGAGCCCTGCTGGGAAACAGCACCGATCCTGCCGTGTTCACCGACCTGGCCAGC
GTGGACAACAGCGAGTTCCAGCAGCTGCTGAACCAGGGCATCCCTGTGGCCCCTCACACCACCGAGCCCA
TGCTGATGGAATACCCCGAGGCCATCACCCGGCTCGTGACAGGCGCTCAGAGGCCTCCTGATCCAGCTCC
TGCCCCTCTGGGAGCACCAGGCCTGCCTAATGGACTGCTGTCTGGCGACGAGGACTTCAGCTCTATCGCC
GATATGGATTTCTCAGCCTTGCTGGGCTCTGGCAGCGGCAGCCGGGATTCCAGGGAAGGGATGTTTTTGC
CGAAGCCTGAGGCCGGCTCCGCTATTAGTGACGTGTTTGAGGGCCGCGAGGTGTGCCAGCCAAAACGAAT
CCGGCCATTTCATCCTCCAGGAAGTCCATGGGCCAACCGCCCACTCCCCGCCAGCCTCGCACCAACACCA
ACCGGTCCAGTACATGAGCCAGTCGGGTCACTGACCCCGGCACCAGTCCCTCAGCCACTGGATCCAGCGC
CCGCAGTGACTCCCGAGGCCAGTCACCTGTTGGAGGATCCCGATGAAGAGACGAGCCAGGCTGTCAAAGC
CCTTCGGGAGATGGCCGATACTGTGATTCCCCAGAAGGAAGAGGCTGCAATCTGTGGCCAAATGGACCTT
TCCCATCCGCCCCCAAGGGGCCATCTGGATGAGCTGACAACCACACTTGAGTCCATGACCGAGGATCTGA
ACCTGGACTCACCCCTGACCCCGGAATTGAACGAGATTCTGGATACCTTCCTGAACGACGAGTGCCTCTT
GCATGCCATGCATATCAGCACAGGACTGTCCATCTTCGACACATCTCTGTTTTGAAACCCAGCTTTCTTG
TACAAAGTGGTTGATATCGGTAAGCCTATCCCTAACCCTCTCCTCGGTCTCGATTCTACGTAGTAATGAA
CTAGTACCGGTTAAGTCGACAATCAACGCGTTAAGTCGACAATCAACCTCTGGATTACAAAATTTGTGAA
AGATTGACTGGTATTCTTAACTATGTTGCTCCTTTTACGCTATGTGGATACGCTGCTTTAATGCCTTTGT
ATCATGCTATTGCTTCCCGTATGGCTTTCATTTTCTCCTCCTTGTATAAATCCTGGTTGCTGTCTCTTTA
TGAGGAGTTGTGGCCCGTTGTCAGGCAACGTGGCGTGGTGTGCACTGTGTTTGCTGACGCAACCCCCACT
GGTTGGGGCATTGCCACCACCTGTCAGCTCCTTTCCGGGACTTTCGCTTTCCCCCTCCCTATTGCCACGG
CGGAACTCATCGCCGCCTGCCTTGCCCGCTGCTGGACAGGGGCTCGGCTGTTGGGCACTGACAATTCCGT
GGTGTTGTCGGGGAAATCATCGTCCTTTCCTTGGCTGCTCGCCTGTGTTGCCACCTGGATTCTGCGCGGG
ACGTCCTTCTGCTACGTCCCTTCGGCCCTCAATCCAGCGGACCTTCCTTCCCGCGGCCTGCTGCCGGCTC
TGCGGCCTCTTCCGCGTCTTCGCCTTCGCCCTCAGACGAGTCGGATCTCCCTTTGGGCCGCCTCCCCGCG
TCGACTTTAAGACCAATGACTTACAAGGCAGCTGTAGATCTTAGCCACTTTTTAAAAGAAAAGGGGGGAC
TGGAAGGGCTAATTCACTCCCAACGAAGACAAGATCTGCTTTTTGCTTGTACTGGGTCTCTCTGGTTAGA
CCAGATCTGAGCCTGGGAGCTCTCTGGCTAACTAGGGAACCCACTGCTTAAGCCTCAATAAAGCTTGCCT
TGAGTGCTTCAAGTAGTGTGTGCCCGTCTGTTGTGTGACTCTGGTAACTAGAGATCCCTCAGACCCTTTT
AGTCAGTGTGGAAAATCTCTAGCAGTACGTATAGTAGTTCATGTCATCTTATTATTCAGTATTTATAACT
TGCAAAGAAATGAATATCAGAGAGTGAGAGGAACTTGTTTATTGCAGCTTATAATGGTTACAAATAAAGC
AATAGCATCACAAATTTCACAAATAAAGCATTTTTTTCACTGCATTCTAGTTGTGGTTTGTCCAAACTCA
TCAATGTATCTTATCATGTCTGGCTCTAGCTATCCCGCCCCTAACTCCGCCCATCCCGCCCCTAACTCCG
CCCAGTTCCGCCCATTCTCCGCCCCATGGCTGACTAATTTTTTTTATTTATGCAGAGGCCGAGGCCGCCT
CGGCCTCTGAGCTATTCCAGAAGTAGTGAGGAGGCTTTTTTGGAGGCCTAGGGACGTACCCAATTCGCCC
TATAGTGAGTCGTATTACGCGCGCTCACTGGCCGTCGTTTTACAACGTCGTGACTGGGAAAACCCTGGCG
TTACCCAACTTAATCGCCTTGCAGCACATCCCCCTTTCGCCAGCTGGCGTAATAGCGAAGAGGCCCGCAC
CGATCGCCCTTCCCAACAGTTGCGCAGCCTGAATGGCGAATGGG
[124 nt withheld, positions 4945-5068]
C
[91 nt withheld, positions 5070-5160]
A
[49 nt withheld, positions 5162-5210]
CCTTTGACGTTGGAGTCCACGTTCTTT
[37 nt withheld, positions 5238-5274]
ACCCTATCTCGGTCTATTCTTTTGATTTATAAGGGATTTTGCCGATTTCGGCCTATTGGTTAAAAAATGA
GCTGATTTAACAAAAATTTAACGCGAATTTTAACAAAATATTAACGCTTACAATTTAGGTGGCACTTTTC
GGGGAAATGTGCGCGGAACCCCTATTTGTTTATTTTTCTAAATACATTCAAATATGTATCCGCTCATGAG
ACAATAACCCTGATAAATGCTTCAATAATATTGAAAAAGGAAGAGTATGAGTATTCAACATTTCCGTGTC
GCCCTTATTCCCTTTTTTGCGGCATTTTGCCTTCCTGTTTTTGCTCACCCAGAAACGCTGGTGAAAGTAA
AAGATGCTGAAGATCAGTTGGGTGCACGAGTGGGTTACATCGAACTGGATCTCAACAGCGGTAAGATCCT
TGAGAGTTTTCGCCCCGAAGAACGTTTTCCAATGATGAGCACTTTTAAAGTTCTGCTATGTGGCGCGGTA
TTATCCCGTATTGACGCCGGGCAAGAGCAACTCGGTCGCCGCATACACTATTCTCAGAATGACTTGGTTG
AGTACTCACCAGTCACAGAAAAGCATCTTACGGATGGCATGACAGTAAGAGAATTATGCAGTGCTGCCAT
AACCATGAGTGATAACACTGCGGCCAACTTACTTCTGACAACGATCGGAGGACCGAAGGAGCTAACCGCT
TTTTTGCACAACATGGGGGATCATGTAACTCGCCTTGATCGTTGGGAACCGGAGCTGAATGAAGCCATAC
CAAACGACGAGCGTGACACCACGATGCCTGTAGCAATGGCAACAACGTTGCGCAAACTATTAACTGGCGA
ACTACTTACTCTAGCTTCCCGGCAACAATTAATAGACTGGATGGAGGCGGATAAAGTTGCAGGACCACTT
CTGCGCTCGGCCCTTCCGGCTGGCTGGTTTATTGCTGATAAATCTGGAGCCGGTGAGCGTGGGTCTCGCG
GTATCATTGCAGCACTGGGGCCAGATGGTAAGCCCTCCCGTATCGTAGTTATCTACACGACGGGGAGTCA
GGCAACTATGGATGAACGAAATAGACAGATCGCTGAGATAGGTGCCTCACTGATTAAGCATTGGTAACTG
TCAGACCAAGTTTACTCATATATACTTTAGATTGATTTAAAACTTCATTTTTAATTTAAAAGGATCTAGG
TGAAGATCCTTTTTGATAATCTCATGACCAAAATCCCTTAACGTGAGTTTTCGTTCCACTGAGCGTCAGA
CCCCGTAGAAAAGATCAAAGGATCTTCTTGAGATCCTTTTTTTCTGCGCGTAATCTGCTGCTTGCAAACA
AAAAAACCACCGCTACCAGCGGTGGTTTGTTTGCCGGATCAAGAGCTACCAACTCTTTTTCCGAAGGTAA
CTGGCTTCAGCAGAGCGCAGATACCAAATACTGTTCTTCTAGTGTAGCCGTAGTTAGGCCACCACTTCAA
GAACTCTGTAGCACCGCCTACATACCTCGCTCTGCTAATCCTGTTACCAGTGGCTGCTGCCAGTGGCGAT
AAGTCGTGTCTTACCGGGTTGGACTCAAGACGATAGTTACCGGATAAGGCGCAGCGGTCGGGCTGAACGG
GGGGTTCGTGCACACAGCCCAGCTTGGAGCGAACGACCTACACCGAACTGAGATACCTACAGCGTGAGCT
ATGAGAAAGCGCCACGCTTCCCGAAGGGAGAAAGGCGGACAGGTATCCGGTAAGCGGCAGGGTCGGAACA
GGAGAGCGCACGAGGGAGCTTCCAGGGGGAAACGCCTGGTATCTTTATAGTCCTGTCGGGTTTCGCCACC
TCTGACTTGAGCGTCGATTTTTGTGATGCTCGTCAGGGGGGCGGAGCCTATGGAAAAACGCCAGCAACGC
GGCCTTTTTACGGTTCCTGGCCTTTTGCTGGCCTTTTGCTCACATGTTCTTTCCTGCGTTATCCCCTGAT
TCTGTGGATAACCGTATTACCGCCTTTGAGTGAGCTGATACCGCTCGCCGCAGCCGAACGACCGAGCGCA
GCGAGTCAGTGAGCGAGGAAGCGGAAGAGCGCCCAATACGCAAACCGCCTCTCCCCGCGCGTTGGCCGAT
TCATTAATGCAGCTGGCACGACAGGTTTCCCGACTGGAAAGCGGGCAGTGAGCGCAACGCAATTAATGTG
AGTTAGCTCACTCATTAGGCACCCCAGGCTTTACACTTTATGCTTCCGGCTCGTATGTTGTGTGGAATTG
TGAGCGGATAACAATTTCACACAGGAAACAGCTATGACCATGATTACGCCAAGCGCGCAATTAACCCTCA
CTAAAGGGAACAAAAGCTGGAGCTGCAAGCTTAATGTAGTCTTATGCAATACTCTTGTAGTCTTGCAACA
TGGTAACGATGAGTTAGCAACATGCCTTACAAGGAGAGAAAAAGCACCGTGCATGCCGATTGGTGGAAGT
AAGGTGGTACGATCGTGCCTTATTAGGAAGGCAACAGACGGGTCTGACATGGATTGGACGAACCACTGAA
TTGCCGCATTGCAGAGATATTGTATTTAAGTGCCTAGCTCGATACATAAACGGGTCTCTCTGGTTAGACC
AGATCTGAGCCTGGGAGCTCTCTGGCTAACTAGGGAACCCACTGCTTAAGCCTCAATAAAGCTTGCCTTG
AGTGCTTCAAGTAGTGTGTGCCCGTCTGTTGTGTGACTCTGGTAACTAGAGATCCCTCAGACCCTTTTAG
TCAGTGTGGAAAATCTCTAGCAGTGGCGCCCGAACAGGGACTTGAAAGCGAAAGGGAAACCAGAGGAGCT
CTCTCGACGCAGGACTCGGCTTGCTGAAGCGCGCACGGCAAGAGGCGAGGGGCGGCGACTGGTGAGTACG
CCAAAAATTTTGACTAGCGGAGGCTAGAAGGAGAGAGATGGGTGCGAGAGCGTCAGTATTAAGCGGGGGA
GAATTAGATCGCGATGGGAAAAAATTCGGTTAAGGCCAGGGGGAAAGAAAAAATATAAATTAAAACATAT
AGTATGGGCAAGCAGGGAGCTAGAACGATTCGCAGTTAATCCTGGCCTGTTAGAAACATCAGAAGGCTGT
AGACAAATACTGGGACAGCTACAACCATCCCTTCAGACAGGATCAGAAGAACTTAGATCATTATATAATA
CAGTAGCAACCCTCTATTGTGTGCATCAAAGGATAGAGATAAAAGACACCAAGGAAGCTTTAGACAAGAT
AGAGGAAGAGCAAAACAAAAGTAAGACCACCGCACAGCAAGCGGCCGCTGATCTTCAGACCTGGAGGAGG
AGATATGAGGGACAATTGGAGAAGTGAATTATATAAATATAAAGTAGTAAAAATTGAACCATTAGGAGTA
GCACCCACCAAGGCAAAGAGAAGAGTGGTGCAGAGAGAAAAAAGAGCAGTGGGAATAGGAGCTTTGTTCC
TTGGGTTCTTGGGAGCAGCAGGAAGCACTATGGGCGCAGCGTCAATGACGCTGACGGTACAGGCCAGACA
ATTATTGTCTGGTATAGTGCAGCAGCAGAACAATTTGCTGAGGGCTATTGAGGCGCAACAGCATCTGTTG
CAACTCACAGTCTGGGGCATCAAGCAGCTCCAGGCAAGAATCCTGGCTGTGGAAAGATACCTAAAGGATC
AACAGCTCCTGGGGATTTGGGGTTGCTCTGGAAAACTCATTTGCACCACTGCTGTGCCTTGGAATGCTAG
TTGGAGTAATAAATCTCTGGAACAGATTTGGAATCACACGACCTGGATGGAGTGGGACAGAGAAATTAAC
AATTACACAAGCTTAATACACTCCTTAATTGAAGAATCGCAAAACCAGCAAGAAAAGAATGAACAAGAAT
TATTGGAATTAGATAAATGGGCAAGTTTGTGGAATTGGTTTAACATAACAAATTGGCTGTGGTATATAAA
ATTATTCATAATGATAGTAGGAGGCTTGGTAGGTTTAAGAATAGTTTTTGCTGTACTTTCTATAGTGAAT
AGAGTTAGGCAGGGATATTCACCATTATCGTTTCAGACCCACCTCCCAACCCCGAGGGGACCCATGCATT
GCATCTCAATTAGTCAGCAACCAGGTGTGGAAAGTCCCCAGGCTCCCCAGCAGGCAGAAGTATGCAAAGC
ATGCGTCTCAATTAGTCAGCAACCATAGTCCCGCCCCTAACTCCGCCCATCCCGCCCCTAACTCCGCCCA
GTTCCGCCCATTCTCCGCCCCATGGCTGACTAATTTTTTTTATTTATGCAGAGGCCGAGGCCGCCTCGGC
CTCTGAGCTATTCCAGAAGTAGTGAGGAGGCTTTTTTGGAGGCCTAGGCTTTTGCAAAAAGCTTTCTAGA
GGTACCACCGGAGCTTACCATGACCGAGTACAAGCCCACGGTGCGCCTCGCCACCCGCGACGACGTCCCC
AGGGCCGTACGCACCCTCGCCGCCGCGTTCGCCGACTACCCCGCCACGCGCCACACCGTCGATCCGGACC
GCCACATCGAGCGGGTCACCGAGCTGCAAGAACTCTTCCTCACGCGCGTCGGGCTCGACATCGGCAAGGT
GTGGGTCGCGGACGACGGCGCCGCCGTGGCGGTCTGGACCACGCCGGAGAGCGTCGAAGCGGGGGCGGTG
TTCGCCGAGATCGGCCCGCGCATGGCCGAGTTGAGCGGTTCCCGGCTGGCCGCGCAGCAACAGATGGAAG
GCCTCCTGGCGCCGCACCGGCCCAAGGAGCCCGCGTGGTTCCTGGCCACCGTCGGCGTCTCGCCCGACCA
CCAGGGCAAGGGTCTGGGCAGCGCCGTCGTGCTCCCCGGAGTGGAGGCGGCCGAGCGCGCCGGGGTGCCC
GCCTTCCTGGAGACCTCCGCGCCCCGCAACCTCCCCTTCTACGAGCGGCTCGGCTTCACCGTCACCGCCG
ACGTCGAGGTGCCCGAAGGACCGCGCACCTGGTGCATGACCCGCAAGCCCGGTGCCAGTTAACGAATTCT
AGATCTTGAGACAAATGGCAGTATTCATCCACAATTTTAAAAGAAAAGGGGGGATTGGGGGGTACAGTGC
AGGGGAAAGAATAGTAGACATAATAGCAACAGACATACAAACTAAAGAATTACAAAAACAAATTACAAAA
ATTCAAAATTTTCGGGTTTATTACAGGGACAGCAGAGATCCACTTTGGCGCCGG
Features (pLannotate 1.2.2; 37 found; start..end, strand, type, name):
     23..89      +  CDS            small t antigen (fragment): SV40 (simian virus 40) small t antigen
     96..1274    +  promoter       EF-1α promoter: strong constitutive promoter for human elongation factor EF-1α
   1294..1318    +  protein_bind   attB1: mutant version of attB; recombination site for the Gateway® BP reaction BP Clonase™
   1363..1382    +  CDS            3xFLAG (fragment): three tandem FLAG® epitope tags
   1390..1740    +  CDS            CAPSD_BPMS2 (fragment): Experimental evidence at protein level: Swiss-Prot protein existence level 1. Acts as a translational repressor of viral replicase synthesis late in infection. This latter function is the result of capsid protein interaction with an RNA hairpin which contains the replicase ribosome-binding site. From Escherichia phage MS2 (Bacteriophage MS2).
   1894..1910    +  CDS            VP96 (fragment): 6 tandem repeats of the minimal activation domain of herpes simplex virus VP16 (Cheng et al., 2013)
   1975..2754    +  CDS            RELA (fragment): TF65_HUMAN - Also known as NFKB3. Experimental evidence at protein level: Swiss-Prot protein existence level 1. NF-kappa-B is a pleiotropic transcription factor present in almost all cell types and is the endpoint of a series of signal transduction events that are initiated by a vast array of stimuli related to many biological processes such as inflammation, immunity, differentiation, cell growth, tumorigenesis and apoptosis. NF-kappa-B is a homo- or heterodimeric complex formed by the Rel-like domain- containing proteins RELA/p65, RELB, NFKB1/p105, NFKB1/p50, REL and NFKB2/p52. The heterodime
   2773..3342    +  CDS            Rta AD: transcriptional activation domain from the human herpesvirus 4 (Epstein-Barr virus) replication and transcription activator Rta/BRLF1 (Hardwick et al., 1992; Chavez et al., 2015)
   3347..3371    -  protein_bind   attB2: mutant version of attB; recombination site for the Gateway® BP reaction BP Clonase™
   3379..3420    +  CDS            V5 tag: epitope tag from simian virus 5
   3471..4059    +  misc_feature   WPRE: woodchuck hepatitis virus posttranscriptional regulatory element
   4110..4129    +  misc_feature   cPPT/CTS (fragment): central polypurine tract and central termination sequence of HIV-1
   4131..4364    +  LTR            3' LTR (ΔU3): self-inactivating 3' long terminal repeat (LTR) from HIV-1
   4442..4563    +  polyA_signal   SV40 poly(A) signal: SV40 polyadenylation signal
   4603..4738    +  rep_origin     SV40 ori: SV40 origin of replication
   4759..4777    -  promoter       T7 promoter: promoter for bacteriophage T7 RNA polymerase
   4785..4940    +  CDS            lacZα (fragment): LacZα fragment of β-galactosidase; lacZ fragment
   4945..5373    +  rep_origin     f1 ori (sequence partly withheld): f1 bacteriophage origin of replication; arrow indicates direction of (+) strand synthesis
   5426..5530    +  promoter       AmpR promoter: bla
   5531..6391    +  CDS            AmpR: β-lactamase; bla; confers resistance to ampicillin, carbenicillin, and related antibiotics
   6562..7150    +  rep_origin     ori: high-copy-number ColE1/pMB1/pBR322/pUC origin of replication
   7333..7425    +  CDS            lacI (fragment): lac repressor; lacI; The lac repressor binds to the lac operator to inhibit transcription in E. coli. This inhibition can be relieved by adding lactose or isopropyl-β-D-thiogalactopyranoside (IPTG).
   7438..7459    +  protein_bind   CAP binding site: CAP binding activates transcription in the presence of cAMP. E. coli catabolite activator protein
   7474..7504    +  promoter       lac promoter: promoter for the E. coli lac operon
   7512..7528    +  protein_bind   lac operator: The lac repressor binds to the lac operator to inhibit transcription in E. coli. This inhibition can be relieved by adding lactose or isopropyl-β-D-thiogalactopyranoside (IPTG). lac repressor encoded by lacI
   7573..7591    +  promoter       T3 promoter: promoter for bacteriophage T3 RNA polymerase
   7619..7845    +  promoter       RSV promoter: Rous sarcoma virus enhancer/promoter
   7846..8026    +  LTR            5' LTR (truncated): truncated 5' long terminal repeat (LTR) from HIV-1
   8073..8198    +  misc_feature   HIV-1 Ψ: packaging signal of human immunodeficiency virus type 1
   8182..8545    +  CDS            HIV-1 gag (fragment): gag protein from human immunodeficiency virus 1; gag
   8691..8924    +  misc_feature   RRE: The Rev response element (RRE) of HIV-1 allows for Rev-dependent mRNA export from the nucleus to the cytoplasm.
   9301..9327    +  CDS            Rev (fragment): human immunodeficiency virus 1 (HIV-1) Rev protein; rev; enhances nuclear export of unspliced and incompletely spliced viral mRNAs
   9334..9357    +  promoter       SV40 promoter (fragment): SV40 early promoter
   9358..9429    +  promoter       SV40 promoter (fragment): SV40 enhancer and early promoter
   9453..9588    +  rep_origin     SV40 ori: SV40 origin of replication
   9634..10230   +  CDS            PuroR (fragment): puromycin N-acetyltransferase; pac from Streptomyces; confers resistance to puromycin
  10279..10396   +  misc_feature   cPPT/CTS: central polypurine tract and central termination sequence of HIV-1
