[The description below was written by a language model from this plasmid's Addgene catalogue record and pLannotate feature annotations shown in this document.]
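Description:
pLEX_307_ms2_VPR is a third-generation-style, self-inactivating HIV-1 lentiviral expression plasmid built on the pLEX_307 backbone. It delivers an MS2 coat protein–VPR fusion to mammalian cells for CRISPR-based transcriptional activation. In bacteria it is maintained through a high-copy ColE1/pUC origin and selected with ampicillin (AmpR/β-lactamase). An f1 origin and remnants of the lac region, along with T7 and T3 promoters, are carried over from the cloning backbone. The viral portion comprises an RSV promoter driving a truncated 5′ LTR, the Ψ packaging signal with a partial gag sequence, the RRE, a cPPT/CTS, WPRE, and a ΔU3 3′ LTR followed by an SV40 polyadenylation signal. This layout allows the genome to be packaged when helper functions are supplied in trans, and the LTR promoter is inactivated after integration.

Within the provirus, an SV40 early promoter/origin segment drives a puromycin N-acetyltransferase gene for selecting transduced cells. Downstream, the human EF-1α promoter drives the synthetic insert, which lies between attB1 and attB2 Gateway sites. The annotated open reading frame contains a short FLAG-type epitope fragment and the MS2 capsid protein. It continues with a tripartite activator made of VP16-derived repeats (detected only as a short fragment), the RELA/p65 activation region, and the Epstein-Barr virus Rta activation domain. A V5 tag sequence lies just beyond attB2, though the record does not show whether it is translated in frame with the fusion. The MS2 coat protein binds its cognate RNA hairpins, so guide RNAs engineered to carry those hairpins recruit VPR to a Cas9-targeted locus and switch on nearby genes. The Cas9 component and the guide RNAs are not encoded on this plasmid and must be supplied separately.
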