Addgene plasmid #79376: pLEX_307_ms2_VPR
Purpose: Recruits VPR to compatible gRNAs for transcriptional activation
Depositing lab: George Church. Depositing organization: Harvard Medical School. Publication: Comparison of Cas9 activators in multiple species. Chavez A, Tuttle M, Pruitt BW, Ewen-Campen B, Chari R, Ter-Ovanesyan D, Haque SJ, Cecchi RJ, Kowal EJ, Buchthal J, Housden BE, Perrimon N, Collins JJ, Church G. Nat Methods. 2016 May 23. doi: 10.1038/nmeth.3871. PubMed 27214048.
Backbone
  Vector backbone: pLEX_307
  Vector type: Mammalian Expression, CRISPR
Growth in bacteria
  Bacterial resistance: Ampicillin, 100 μg/mL
  Growth temperature: 37°C
  Growth strain: NEB Stable
  Copy number: High Copy
Gene/Insert
  Gene/Insert name: ms2-VPR
  Species: Synthetic
  Cloning method: Gibson Cloning
  Sequencing primers: 5′ n/a
Terms and licenses: Academic/Nonprofit Terms; Industry Terms: Not Available to Industry
How to cite: pLEX_307_ms2_VPR was a gift from George Church (Addgene plasmid # 79376 ; http://n2t.net/addgene:79376 ; RRID:Addgene_79376)
