>Addgene plasmid #79376 | pLEX_307_ms2_VPR | addgene partial sequence | sequence record 151656 | EF1a-F 5'-TCAAGCCTCAGACAGTGGTTC-3'
AAAGAGGAAGGTGGCGGCCGCTGACTACAAGGATGACGACGATAAATCTAGAATGGCTTCTAACTTTACT
CAGTTCGTTCTCGTCGACAATGGCGGAACTGGCGACGTGACTGTCGCCCCAAGCAACTTCGCTAACGGGA
TCGCTGAATGGATCAGCTCTAACTCGCGTTCACAGGCTTACAAAGTAACCTGTAGCGTTCGTCAGAGCTC
TGCGCAGAATCGCAAATACACCATCAAAGTCGAGGTGCCTAAAGGCGCCTGGCGTTCGTACTTAAATATG
GAACTAACCATTCCAATTTTCGCCACGAATTCCGACTGCGAGCTTATTGTTAAGGCAATGCAAGGTCTCC
TAAAAGATGGAAACCCGATTCCCTCAGCAATCGCAGCAAACTCCGGCATCTACGAGGCCAGCGAGGCCAG
CGGTTCCGGACGGGCTGACGCATTGGACGATTTTGATCTGGATATGCTGGGAAGTGACGCCCTCGATGAT
TTTGACCTTGACATGCTTGGTTCGGATGCCCTTGATGACTTTGACCTCGACATG
