>Addgene plasmid #79376 | pLEX_307_ms2_VPR | addgene partial sequence | sequence record 153974 | Futet-R 5'-CAAAGGCATTAAAGCAGCGT-3'
TCAATCTTTCACAAATTTTGTAATCCAGAGGTTGATTGTCGACTTAACGCGTTGATTGTCGACTTAACCG
GTACTAGTTCATTACTACGTAGAATCGAGACCGAGGAGAGGGTTAGGGATAGGCTTACCGATATCAACCA
CTTTGTACAAGAAAGCTGGGTTTCAAAACAGAGATGTGTCGAAGATGGACAGTCCTGTGCTGATATGCAT
GGCATGCAAGAGGCACTCGTCGTTCAGGAAGGTATCCAGAATCTCGTTCAATTCCGGGGTCAGGGGTGAG
TCCAGGTTCAGATCCTCGGTCATGGACTCAAGTGTGGTTGTCAGCTCATCCAGATGGCCCCTTGGGGGCG
GATGGGAAAGGTCCATTTGGCCACAGATTGCAGCCTCTTCCTTCTGGGGAATCACAGTATCGGCCATCTC
CCGAAGGGCTTTGACAGCCTGGCTCGTCTCTTCATCGGGATCCTCCAACAGGTGACTGGCCTCGGGAGTC
ACTGCGGGCGCTGGATCCAGTGGCTGAGGGACTGGTGCCGGGGTCAGTGACCCGACTGGCTCATGTACTG
GACCGGTTGGTGTTGGTGCGAGGCTGGCGGGGAGTGGGCGGTTGGCCCATGGACTTCCTGGAGGATGAAA
TGGCCGGATTCGTTTTGGCTGGCACACCTCGCGGCCCTCAAACACGTCACTAATAGCGGAGCCGGCCTCA
GGCTTCGGCAAAAACATCCCTTCCCTGGAATCCCGGCTGCCGCTGCCAGAGCCCAGCAAGGCTGAGAAAT
CCATATCGGCGATAGAGCTGAAGTCCTCGTCGC
